Addgene plasmid #188312: pTXTL-T7max-RLuc
Purpose: Expression of Renilla luciferase via a T7 promoter in TXTL
Depositing lab: Kate Adamala. Depositing organization: University of Minnesota. Publication: Expanding luciferase reporter systems for cell-free protein expression. Sato W, Rasmussen M, Deich C, Engelhart AE, Adamala KP. Sci Rep. 2022 Jul 7;12(1):11489. doi: 10.1038/s41598-022-15624-6. PubMed 35798760.
Backbone
  Vector backbone: pCI-T7Max-UTR1-CTerminus8xHis-T500
  Backbone manufacturer: Adamala Lab
  Backbone size w/o insert (bp): 2918
  Vector type: Bacterial Expression, Luciferase, Synthetic Biology
Growth in bacteria
  Bacterial resistance: Ampicillin, 100 μg/mL
  Growth temperature: 37°C
  Growth strain: DH5alpha
  Copy number: High Copy
Gene/Insert
  Gene/Insert name: Renilla luciferase (alt names: R-Luc; RLuc)
  Species: Renilla reniformis
  Insert size (bp): 933
  Promoter: T7Max
  Tag / fusion protein: 8x His-tag (C terminal on insert)
  Cloning method: Restriction Enzyme; 5′ cloning site SpeI (not destroyed); 3′ cloning site MluI (not destroyed)
  Sequencing primers: 5′ AATAATTTTGTTTAACTTTAAGAAGGAGATATA; 3′ GTTGTTGTACAGAAAAGCCCG
Resource information
  A portion of this plasmid was derived from a plasmid made by: Michael Axtell Lab
Terms and licenses: Academic/Nonprofit Terms; Industry Terms: Not Available to Industry
How to cite: pTXTL-T7max-RLuc was a gift from Kate Adamala (Addgene plasmid # 188312 ; http://n2t.net/addgene:188312 ; RRID:Addgene_188312)
