[The description below was written by a language model from this plasmid's Addgene catalogue record and pLannotate feature annotations shown in this document.]
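Description:
pTXTL-T7max-RLuc is a small, high-copy bacterial plasmid (about 3.85 kb in the sequenced record) designed as a DNA template for cell-free transcription–translation (TXTL) reactions. It is built on the pCI-T7Max-UTR1-CTerminus8xHis-T500 backbone. In E. coli it is propagated through a ColE1/pUC-type origin of replication and selected with ampicillin via a β-lactamase gene driven by its own promoter. An f1 phage origin is also present. The feature table also picks up short fragments of SV40 large T antigen, lacZα, bom and rop. These look like non-functional remnants inherited from the parental vector rather than working parts of the design.

The payload is the 933 bp coding sequence of Renilla reniformis luciferase, cloned between retained SpeI and MluI sites. Transcription comes from the T7Max promoter, which the annotation recognises as a T7 RNA polymerase promoter, so expression depends on T7 RNA polymerase being supplied in the reaction. Immediately downstream is a strong ribosome binding site derived from phage T7 gene 10, which supports efficient translation initiation in a bacterial extract. The catalogue record lists an 8x His tag fused to the C terminus of the luciferase. The backbone name also implies a UTR1 leader and a T500 terminator, but neither these nor the tag are annotated individually in the feature table.

Renilla luciferase oxidises coelenterazine to produce light, so the plasmid serves as a luminescent reporter of protein output in cell-free systems. It was deposited as part of work expanding the range of luciferase reporters available for cell-free expression.
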