Features (pLannotate 1.2.2; 11 found; start..end, strand, type, name):
    708..1296    +  rep_origin     ori: high-copy-number ColE1/pMB1/pBR322/pUC origin of replication
   1375..1393    +  promoter       T7 promoter: promoter for bacteriophage T7 RNA polymerase
   1402..1424    +  RBS            RBS: efficient ribosome binding site from bacteriophage T7 gene 10 (Olins and Rangwala, 1989)
   1443..2375    +  CDS            LUCI_RENRE: Experimental evidence at protein level: Swiss-Prot protein existence level 1. Upon binding the substrate, the enzyme catalyzes an oxygenation, producing a very short-lived hydroperoxide that cyclizes into a dioxetanone structure, which collapses, releasing a CO(2) molecule. The spontaneous breakdown of the dioxetanone releases the energy (about 50 kcal/mole) that is necessary to generate the excited state of the coelenteramide product, which is the singlet form of the monoanion. In vivo the product undergoes the process of nonradiative energy transfer to an accessory protein, a green fluoresce
   2478..2546    -  CDS            large T antigen (fragment): large T antigen from SV40 (simian virus 40)
   2565..2632    +  CDS            lacZα (fragment): LacZα fragment of β-galactosidase; lacZ fragment
   2636..3064    +  rep_origin     f1 ori (sequence partly withheld): f1 bacteriophage origin of replication; arrow indicates direction of (+) strand synthesis
   3092..3191    -  misc_feature   bom (fragment): basis of mobility region from pBR322
   3293..3328    -  CDS            rop (fragment): Rop protein, which maintains plasmids at low copy number; rop
   3423..3527    +  promoter       AmpR promoter: bla
   3528..537     +  CDS            AmpR (across the origin): β-lactamase; bla; confers resistance to ampicillin, carbenicillin, and related antibiotics
>Addgene plasmid #188312 | pTXTL-T7max-RLuc | addgene full sequence | sequence record 370382 | Addgene NGS Result
AAGCATCTTACGGATGGCATGACAGTAAGAGAATTATGCAGTGCTGCCATAACCATGAGTGATAACACTG
CGGCCAACTTACTTCTGACAACGATCGGAGGACCGAAGGAGCTAACCGCTTTTTTGCACAACATGGGGGA
TCATGTAACTCGCCTTGATCGTTGGGAACCGGAGCTGAATGAAGCCATACCAAACGACGAGCGTGACACC
ACGATGCCTGTAGCAATGGCAACAACGTTGCGCAAACTATTAACTGGCGAACTACTTACTCTAGCTTCCC
GGCAACAATTAATAGACTGGATGGAGGCGGATAAAGTTGCAGGACCACTTCTGCGCTCGGCCCTTCCGGC
TGGCTGGTTTATTGCTGATAAATCTGGAGCCGGTGAGCGTGGGTCGCGCGGTATCATTGCAGCACTGGGG
CCAGATGGTAAGCCCTCCCGTATCGTAGTTATCTACACGACGGGGAGTCAGGCAACTATGGATGAACGAA
ATAGACAGATCGCTGAGATAGGTGCCTCACTGATTAAGCATTGGTAACTGTCAGACCAAGTTTACTCATA
TATACTTTAGATTGATTTAAAACTTCATTTTTAATTTAAAAGGATCTAGGTGAAGATCCTTTTTGATAAT
CTCATGACCAAAATCCCTTAACGTGAGTTTTCGTTCCACTGAGCGTCAGACCCCGTAGAAAAGATCAAAG
GATCTTCTTGAGATCCTTTTTTTCTGCGCGTAATCTGCTGCTTGCAAACAAAAAAACCACCGCTACCAGC
GGTGGTTTGTTTGCCGGATCAAGAGCTACCAACTCTTTTTCCGAAGGTAACTGGCTTCAGCAGAGCGCAG
ATACCAAATACTGTTCTTCTAGTGTAGCCGTAGTTAGGCCACCACTTCAAGAACTCTGTAGCACCGCCTA
CATACCTCGCTCTGCTAATCCTGTTACCAGTGGCTGCTGCCAGTGGCGATAAGTCGTGTCTTACCGGGTT
GGACTCAAGACGATAGTTACCGGATAAGGCGCAGCGGTCGGGCTGAACGGGGGGTTCGTGCACACAGCCC
AGCTTGGAGCGAACGACCTACACCGAACTGAGATACCTACAGCGTGAGCTATGAGAAAGCGCCACGCTTC
CCGAAGGGAGAAAGGCGGACAGGTATCCGGTAAGCGGCAGGGTCGGAACAGGAGAGCGCACGAGGGAGCT
TCCAGGGGGAAACGCCTGGTATCTTTATAGTCCTGTCGGGTTTCGCCACCTCTGACTTGAGCGTCGATTT
TTGTGATGCTCGTCAGGGGGGCGGAGCCTATGGAAAAACGCCAGCAACGCGGCCTTTTTACGGTTCCTGG
CCTTTTGCTGGCCTTTTGCTCACATGGCTCGACAGATCTAATTCTAATACGACTCACTATAGGGAAATAA
TTTTGTTTAACTTTAAGAAGGAGATATACCGGTATGACTAGTATGACTTCGAAAGTTTATGATCCAGAAC
AAAGGAAACGGATGATAACTGGTCCGCAGTGGTGGGCCAGATGTAAACAAATGAATGTTCTTGATTCATT
TATTAATTATTATGATTCAGAAAAACATGCAGAAAATGCTGTTATTTTTTTACATGGTAACGCGGCCTCT
TCTTATTTATGGCGACATGTTGTGCCACATATTGAGCCAGTAGCGCGGTGTATTATACCAGACCTTATTG
GTATGGGCAAATCAGGCAAATCTGGTAATGGTTCTTATAGGTTACTTGATCATTACAAATATCTTACTGC
ATGGTTTGAACTTCTTAATTTACCAAAGAAGATCATTTTTGTCGGCCATGATTGGGGTGCTTGTTTGGCA
TTTCATTATAGCTATGAGCATCAAGATAAGATCAAAGCAATAGTTCACGCTGAAAGTGTAGTAGATGTGA
TTGAATCATGGGATGAATGGCCTGATATTGAAGAAGATATTGCGTTGATCAAATCTGAAGAAGGAGAAAA
AATGGTTTTGGAGAATAACTTCTTCGTGGAAACCATGTTGCCATCAAAAATCATGAGAAAGTTAGAACCA
GAAGAATTTGCAGCATATCTTGAACCATTCAAAGAGAAAGGTGAAGTTCGTCGTCCAACATTATCATGGC
CTCGTGAAATCCCGTTAGTAAAAGGTGGTAAACCTGACGTTGTACAAATTGTTAGGAATTATAATGCTTA
TCTACGTGCAAGTGATGATTTACCAAAAATGTTTATTGAATCGGACCCAGGATTCTTTTCCAATGCTATT
GTTGAAGGTGCCAAGAAGTTTCCTAATACTGAATTTGTCAAAGTAAAAGGTCTTCATTTTTCGCAAGAAG
ATGCACCTGATGAAATGGGAAAATATATCAAATCGTTCGTTGAGCGAGTTCTCAAAAATGAACAAACGCG
TGGAGGTGGCCATCACCATCATCACCATCACCACGGATAACTCGAGCAAAGCCCGCCGAAAGGCGGGCTT
TTCTGTACAACAACAATTGCATTCATTTTATGTTTCAGGTTCAGGGGGAGATGTGGGAGGTTTTTTAAAG
CAAGTAAAACCTCTACAAATGTGGTAAAATCGATAAGGATCCGGGCTGGCGTAATAGCGAAGAGGCCCGC
ACCGATCGCCCTTCCCAACAGTTGCGCAGCCTGAATGGCGAATGG
[124 nt withheld, positions 2636-2759]
C
[91 nt withheld, positions 2761-2851]
A
[49 nt withheld, positions 2853-2901]
CCTTTGACGTTGGAGTCCACGTTCTTT
[37 nt withheld, positions 2929-2965]
ACCCTATCTCGGTCTATTCTTTTGATTTATAAGGGATTTTGCCGATTTCGGCCTATTGGTTAAAAAATGA
GCTGATTTAACAAAAATTTAACGCGAATTTTAACAAAATATTAACGCTTACAATTTCCTGATGCGGTATT
TTCTCCTTACGCATCTGTGCGGTATTTCACACCGCATATGGTGCACTCTCAGTACAATCTGCTCTGATGC
CGCATAGTTAAGCCAGCCCCGACACCCGCCAACACCCGCTGACGCGCCCTGACGGGCTTGTCTGCTCCCG
GCATCCGCTTACAGACAAGCTGTGACCGTCTCCGGGAGCTGCATGTGTCAGAGGTTTTCACCGTCATCAC
CGAAACGCGCGAGACGAAAGGGCCTCGTGATACGCCTATTTTTATAGGTTAATGTCATGATAATAATGGT
TTCTTAGACGTCAGGTGGCACTTTTCGGGGAAATGTGCGCGGAACCCCTATTTGTTTATTTTTCTAAATA
CATTCAAATATGTATCCGCTCATGAGACAATAACCCTGATAAATGCTTCAATAATATTGAAAAAGGAAGA
GTATGAGTATTCAACATTTCCGTGTCGCCCTTATTCCCTTTTTTGCGGCATTTTGCCTTCCTGTTTTTGC
TCACCCAGAAACGCTGGTGAAAGTAAAAGATGCTGAAGATCAGTTGGGTGCACGAGTGGGTTACATCGAA
CTGGATCTCAACAGCGGTAAGATCCTTGAGAGTTTTCGCCCCGAAGAACGTTTTCCAATGATGAGCACTT
TTAAAGTTCTGCTATGTGGCGCGGTATTATCCCGTATTGACGCCGGGCAAGAGCAACTCGGTCGCCGCAT
ACACTATTCTCAGAATGACTTGGTTGAGTACTCACCAGTCACAGAA
