>Addgene plasmid #188312 | pTXTL-T7max-RLuc | depositor partial sequence | sequence record 365539 | RLuc gene
ATGACTTCGAAAGTTTATGATCCAGAACAAAGGAAACGGATGATAACTGGTCCGCAGTGGTGGGCCAGAT
GTAAACAAATGAATGTTCTTGATTCATTTATTAATTATTATGATTCAGAAAAACATGCAGAAAATGCTGT
TATTTTTTTACATGGTAACGCGGCCTCTTCTTATTTATGGCGACATGTTGTGCCACATATTGAGCCAGTA
GCGCGGTGTATTATACCAGACCTTATTGGTATGGGCAAATCAGGCAAATCTGGTAATGGTTCTTATAGGT
TACTTGATCATTACAAATATCTTACTGCATGGTTTGAACTTCTTAATTTACCAAAGAAGATCATTTTTGT
CGGCCATGATTGGGGTGCTTGTTTGGCATTTCATTATAGCTATGAGCATCAAGATAAGATCAAAGCAATA
GTTCACGCTGAAAGTGTAGTAGATGTGATTGAATCATGGGATGAATGGCCTGATATTGAAGAAGATATTG
CGTTGATCAAATCTGAAGAAGGAGAAAAAATGGTTTTGGAGAATAACTTCTTCGTGGAAACCATGTTGCC
ATCAAAAATCATGAGAAAGTTAGAACCAGAAGAATTTGCAGCATATCTTGAACCATTCAAAGAGAAAGGT
GAAGTTCGTCGTCCAACATTATCATGGCCTCGTGAAATCCCGTTAGTAAAAGGTGGTAAACCTGACGTTG
TACAAATTGTTAGGAATTATAATGCTTATCTACGTGCAAGTGATGATTTACCAAAAATGTTTATTGAATC
GGACCCAGGATTCTTTTCCAATGCTATTGTTGAAGGTGCCAAGAAGTTTCCTAATACTGAATTTGTCAAA
GTAAAAGGTCTTCATTTTTCGCAAGAAGATGCACCTGATGAAATGGGAAAATATATCAAATCGTTCGTTG
AGCGAGTTCTCAAAAATGAACAA
