>Addgene plasmid #188312 | pTXTL-T7max-RLuc | depositor partial sequence | sequence record 365577 | pTXTL-T7max-RLuc sequence 1126 bps
CNNNNNNNNNNTAGTNNGACTTCNAAGTTTATGATCCAGAACAAAGGAAACGGATGATAACTGGTCCGCA
GTGGTGGGCCAGATGTAAACAAATGAATGTTCTTGATTCATTTATTAATTATTATGATTCAGAAAAACAT
GCAGAAAATGCTGTTATTTTTTTACATGGTAACGCGGCCTCTTCTTATTTATGGCGACATGTTGTGCCAC
ATATTGAGCCAGTAGCGCGGTGTATTATACCAGACCTTATTGGTATGGGCAAATCAGGCAAATCTGGTAA
TGGTTCTTATAGGTTACTTGATCATTACAAATATCTTACTGCATGGTTTGAACTTCTTAATTTACCAAAG
AAGATCATTTTTGTCGGCCATGATTGGGGTGCTTGTTTGGCATTTCATTATAGCTATGAGCATCAAGATA
AGATCAAAGCAATAGTTCACGCTGAAAGTGTAGTAGATGTGATTGAATCATGGGATGAATGGCCTGATAT
TGAAGAAGATATTGCGTTGATCAAATCTGAAGAAGGAGAAAAAATGGTTTTGGAGAATAACTTCTTCGTG
GAAACCATGTTGCCATCAAAAATCATGAGAAAGTTAGAACCAGAAGAATTTGCAGCATATCTTGAACCAT
TCAAAGAGAAAGGTGAAGTTCGTCGTCCAACATTATCATGGCCTCGTGAAATCCCGTTAGTAAAAGGTGG
TAAACCTGACGTTGTACAAATTGTTAGGAATTATAATGCTTATCTACGTGCAAGTGATGATTTACCAAAA
ATGTTTATTGAATCGGACCCAGGATTCTTTTCCAATGCTATTGTTGAAGGTGCCAAGAAGTTTCCTAATA
CTGAATTTGTCAAAGTAAAAGGTCTTCATTTTTTCGCAAGAAGATGCACCTGATGAAATGGGAAAATATA
TCAAATCGTTCGTTGAGCGAGTTCTCAAAAATGNACNAACGCGTGNNNGTGNNNATCACCATCATCACCC
ATCANNNNGANNNTCNAGCAANCCCNNNNNAAGCGGGNTTTNCTGTANNNNACANNGCATNNATTNATGT
TNNNGGNNCNNNNNNNATNNNNNNNNTTTNAAGCNNNNNNNNNNCTANNNNNNNGNNNNNNNNNNNNNNN
NNNCNN
