>Addgene plasmid #188312 | pTXTL-T7max-RLuc | depositor partial sequence | sequence record 365578 | pTXTL-T7max-RLuc sequence 1148 bps
NNNNNNNNTGCTCNNNTTNNGTGGTGAGNTGATGATGGTGATGGCCACCTCCACGCGTTTGTTCATTTTT
GAGAACTCGCTCAACGAACGATTTGATATATTTTCCCATTTCATCAGGTGCATCTTCTTGCGAAAAATGA
AGACCTTTTACTTTGACAAATTCAGTATTAGGAAACTTCTTGGCACCTTCAACAATAGCATTGGAAAAGA
ATCCTGGGTCCGATTCAATAAACATTTTTGGTAAATCATCACTTGCACGTAGATAAGCATTATAATTCCT
AACAATTTGTACAACGTCAGGTTTACCACCTTTTACTAACGGGATTTCACGAGGCCATGATAATGTTGGA
CGACGAACTTCACCTTTCTCTTTGAATGGTTCAAGATATGCTGCAAATTCTTCTGGTTCTAACTTTCTCA
TGATTTTTGATGGCAACATGGTTTCCACGAAGAAGTTATTCTCCAAAACCATTTTTTCTCCTTCTTCAGA
TTTGATCAACGCAATATCTTCTTCAATATCAGGCCATTCATCCCATGATTCAATCACATCTACTACACTT
TCAGCGTGAACTATTGCTTTGATCTTATCTTGATGCTCATAGCTATAATGAAATGCCAAACAAGCACCCC
AATCATGGCCGACAAAAATGATCTTCTTTGGTAAATTAAGAAGTTCAAACCATGCAGTAAGATATTTGTA
ATGATCAAGTAACCTATAAGAACCATTACCAGATTTGCCTGATTTGCCCATACCAATAAGGTCTGGTATA
ATACACCGCGCTACTGGCTCAATATGTGGCACAACATGTCGCCATAAATAAGAAGAGGCCGCGTTACCAT
GTAAAAAAAATAACAGCATTTTCTGCATGTTTTTTCTGAATCATAATAATTAATAAATGAATCAAGAACA
TTCATTTGTTTACATCTGGCCCACCACTGCGGACCAGTTATCATCCGTTTCCTTTGTTCTGGATCATAAA
CTTTCGAANGTCATACTAGTCATACCGGTATATCTCCTTNCNNNAAGTTNAAACNANNTNNTTNCCTATA
NNGAGTCGTAATTANAANTNAGATCNNNCNNANNNNTGNGNNNCNNAANNNNNCNNNNNNNNNNNCNGGN
NNNNNAAAAAAGNNNGNNNNNNGNNNNN
